Addgene plasmid #171374: pcDNA3.1-Gα13(EE)-YFP
Purpose: Plasmid encoding Gα13 internally-tagged with the Citrine variant of YFP in the b/c loop
Depositing lab: Mikel Garcia-Marcos. Depositing organization: Boston University Medical Campus. Publication: Revealing the Activity of Trimeric G-proteins in Live Cells with a Versatile Biosensor Design. Maziarz M, Park JC, Leyme A, Marivin A, Garcia-Lopez A, Patel PP, Garcia-Marcos M. Cell. 2020 Jun 27. pii: S0092-8674(20)30752-2. doi: 10.1016/j.cell.2020.06.020. PubMed 32634377.
Backbone
  Vector backbone: pcDNA3.1+
  Backbone size w/o insert (bp): 5428
  Total vector size (bp): 7300
  Vector type: Mammalian Expression
Growth in bacteria
  Bacterial resistance: Ampicillin, 100 μg/mL
  Growth temperature: 37°C
  Growth strain: DH5alpha
  Copy number: High Copy
Gene/Insert
  Gene/Insert name: Ga13(EE)-YFP
  Species: H. sapiens (human), Synthetic
  Insert size (bp): 1878
  Promoter: CMV
  Tag / fusion protein: Glu-Glu
  Cloning method: Gibson Cloning
  Sequencing primers: 5′ CMV-F
Resource information
  A portion of this plasmid was derived from a plasmid made by: Generated by first introducing a SacII restriction site after amino acid P131 into pcDNA3.1-Gα13(EE) [cDNA Resource Center, Bloomsburg University] and then inserting Citrine, flanked by a GSG linker on each end, at this site by Gibson assembly
Terms and licenses: Academic/Nonprofit Terms; Industry Terms: Not Available to Industry
How to cite: pcDNA3.1-Gα13(EE)-YFP was a gift from Mikel Garcia-Marcos (Addgene plasmid # 171374 ; http://n2t.net/addgene:171374 ; RRID:Addgene_171374)
