[The description below was written by a language model from this plasmid's Addgene catalogue record and pLannotate feature annotations shown in this document.]
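Description:
pcDNA3.1-Gα13(EE)-YFP is a mammalian expression plasmid built on the pcDNA3.1+ backbone that encodes human Gα13 (GNA13) carrying an internal fluorescent protein. It is propagated in E. coli from a high-copy ColE1/pUC-type origin under ampicillin selection (AmpR/β-lactamase). The backbone also provides an f1 origin and an SV40 promoter-driven neomycin resistance cassette with an SV40 poly(A) signal, which in principle allows G418 selection of transfected mammalian cells.

The insert, about 1.9 kb, is transcribed from the CMV immediate-early enhancer/promoter and terminated by the bovine growth hormone polyadenylation signal. A T7 promoter lies just upstream of the coding region. According to the record, the construct was derived from a Gα13 plasmid bearing an internal Glu-Glu (EE) epitope. A SacII site was introduced after residue P131, and Citrine, a YFP variant, was inserted there by Gibson assembly with a GSG linker on each side. This places the fluorophore in the b/c loop of the α subunit rather than at either terminus.

The feature table fits this layout. An N-terminal Gα segment is followed by Citrine, which spans the numbering origin of the sequenced record, and then by the remaining GNA13 coding sequence. The N-terminal piece is labelled as a GNA11 fragment, most likely a homology-based call on conserved Gα sequence, and the short HIV-1 LTR, ble and lacI fragments also look like incidental matches. The sequenced record is slightly shorter than the stated total size. The associated publication concerns biosensors that report trimeric G-protein activity in live cells, so this plasmid likely supplies a fluorescently labelled Gα13 for such assays, though the record does not state its exact role.
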