Features (pLannotate 1.2.2; 22 found; start..end, strand, type, name):
    615..1355    +  CDS            GNA13 (fragment): GNA13_HUMAN - Experimental evidence at protein level: Swiss-Prot protein existence level 1. Guanine nucleotide-binding proteins (G proteins) are involved as modulators or transducers in various transmembrane signaling systems (PubMed:15240885, PubMed:16787920, PubMed:16705036, PubMed:27084452). Activates effector molecule RhoA by binding and activating RhoGEFs (ARHGEF1/p115RhoGEF, ARHGEF11/PDZ-RhoGEF and ARHGEF12/LARG) (PubMed:15240885, PubMed:12515866). GNA13-dependent Rho signaling subsequently regulates transcription factor AP-1 (activating protein-1) (By similarity). Promotes tumor cell in
   1406..1630    +  polyA_signal   bGH poly(A) signal: bovine growth hormone polyadenylation signal
   1634..1655    +  promoter       SV40 promoter (fragment): SV40 enhancer and early promoter
   1676..2104    +  rep_origin     f1 ori (sequence partly withheld): f1 bacteriophage origin of replication; arrow indicates direction of (+) strand synthesis
   2118..2447    +  promoter       SV40 promoter: SV40 enhancer and early promoter
   2514..3305    +  CDS            neo: KKA2_KLEPN - Also known as kan, nptII. Experimental evidence at protein level: Swiss-Prot protein existence level 1. Resistance to kanamycin, neomycin, paromomycin, ribostamycin, butirosin and gentamicin B. From Klebsiella pneumoniae.
   3329..3487    +  CDS            ble (fragment): BLE_KLEPN - Experimental evidence at protein level: Swiss-Prot protein existence level 1. Binding protein with a strong affinity to the bleomycin family of antibiotics. Binds to CL990; an antimitotic-antibiotic compound. From Klebsiella pneumoniae.
   3482..3603    +  polyA_signal   SV40 poly(A) signal: SV40 polyadenylation signal
   3676..3692    -  protein_bind   lac operator: The lac repressor binds to the lac operator to inhibit transcription in E. coli. This inhibition can be relieved by adding lactose or isopropyl-β-D-thiogalactopyranoside (IPTG). lac repressor encoded by lacI
   3700..3730    -  promoter       lac promoter: promoter for the E. coli lac operon
   3745..3766    -  protein_bind   CAP binding site: CAP binding activates transcription in the presence of cAMP. E. coli catabolite activator protein
   3779..3871    -  CDS            lacI (fragment): lac repressor; lacI; The lac repressor binds to the lac operator to inhibit transcription in E. coli. This inhibition can be relieved by adding lactose or isopropyl-β-D-thiogalactopyranoside (IPTG).
   4054..4642    -  rep_origin     ori: high-copy-number ColE1/pMB1/pBR322/pUC origin of replication
   4813..5673    -  CDS            AmpR: β-lactamase; bla; confers resistance to ampicillin, carbenicillin, and related antibiotics
   5674..5778    -  promoter       AmpR promoter: bla
   5837..5889    -  misc_feature   bom (fragment): basis of mobility region from pBR322
   6044..6423    +  enhancer       CMV enhancer: human cytomegalovirus immediate early enhancer
   6424..6627    +  promoter       CMV promoter: human cytomegalovirus (CMV) immediate early promoter
   6623..6656    +  LTR            5' LTR (truncated) (fragment): truncated 5' long terminal repeat (LTR) from HIV-1
   6672..6690    +  promoter       T7 promoter: promoter for bacteriophage T7 RNA polymerase
   6891..7058    +  CDS            GNA11 (fragment): GNA11_CANLF - Experimental evidence at transcript level: Swiss-Prot protein existence level 2. Guanine nucleotide-binding proteins (G proteins) are involved as modulators or transducers in various transmembrane signaling systems. Acts as an activator of phospholipase C. Transduces FFAR4 signaling in response to long-chain fatty acids (LCFAs). From Canis lupus familiaris (Dog) (Canis familiaris).
   7137..599     +  CDS            Citrine (across the origin): Citrine is a basic (constitutively fluorescent) yellow fluorescent protein published in 2001, derived from Aequorea victoria. It has moderate acid sensitivity.
>Addgene plasmid #171374 | pcDNA3.1-Gα13(EE)-YFP | addgene full sequence | sequence record 336178 | Addgene NGS Result
ATGGAAAACTGACCCTTAAATTTATTTGTACTACGGGTAAATTGCCCGTTCCCTGGCCGACATTGGTAAC
TACATTCGGATATGGTTTGATGTGCTTTGCAAGGTATCCGGATCACATGAAGCAGCATGATTTCTTCAAG
TCCGCCATGCCCGAAGGCTACGTCCAGGAGCGCACCATCTTCTTCAAGGACGACGGCAACTACAAGACCC
GCGCCGAGGTGAAGTTCGAGGGCGACACCCTGGTGAACCGCATCGAGCTGAAGGGCATCGACTTCAAGGA
GGACGGCAACATCCTGGGGCACAAGCTGGAGTACAACTACAACAGCCACAACGTCTATATCATGGCCGAC
AAGCAGAAGAACGGCATCAAGGTGAACTTCAAGATCCGCCACAACATCGAGGACGGCAGCGTGCAGCTCG
CCGACCACTACCAGCAGAACACCCCCATCGGCGACGGCCCCGTGCTGCTGCCCGACAACCACTACCTGAG
CTACCAGTCCGCCATGAGCAAAGACCCCAACGAGAAGCGCGATCACATGGTCCTGCTGGAGTTCGTGACC
GCCGCCGGGATCACTCTCGGCATGGACGAGCTGTACAAGGGATCAGGCCCGCGGATGGCAGCCCAAGGAA
TGGTGGAAACAAGGGTTTTCTTACAATATCTTCCTGCTATAAGAGCATTATGGGCAGACAGCGGCATACA
GAATGCCTATGACCGGCGTCGAGAATTTCAACTGGGTGAATCTGTAAAATATTTCCTGGATAACTTGGAT
AAACTTGGAGAACCAGAGTATATGCCAACAGAACAAGATATTCTGCTTGCCAGAAGACCCACCAAAGGCA
TCCATGAATACGACTTTGAAATAAAAAATGTTCCTTTCAAAATGGTTGATGTAGGTGGTCAGAGATCAGA
AAGGAAACGTTGGTTTGAATGTTTCGACAGTGTGACATCAATACTTTTCCTTGTTTCCTCAAGTGAATTT
GACCAGGTGCTTATGGAAGATCGACTGACCAATCGCCTTACAGAGTCTCTGAACATTTTTGAAACAATCG
TCAATAACCGGGTTTTCAGCAATGTCTCCATAATTCTGTTCTTAAACAAGACAGACTTGCTTGAGGAGAA
GGTGCAAATTGTGAGCATCAAAGACTATTTCCTAGAATTTGAAGGGGATCCCCACTGCTTAAGAGACGTC
CAAAAATTCCTGGTGGAATGTTTCCGGAACAAACGCCGGGACCAGCAACAGAAGCCCTTATACCACCACT
TCACCACTGCTATCAACACGGAGAACATCCGCCTTGTTTTCCGTGACGTGAAGGATACTATTCTGCATGA
CAACCTCAAGCAGCTTATGCTACAGTGATCTAGAGATCTCTAGAGGGCCCGTTTAAACCCGCTGATCAGC
CTCGACTGTGCCTTCTAGTTGCCAGCCATCTGTTGTTTGCCCCTCCCCCGTGCCTTCCTTGACCCTGGAA
GGTGCCACTCCCACTGTCCTTTCCTAATAAAATGAGGAAATTGCATCGCATTGTCTGAGTAGGTGTCATT
CTATTCTGGGGGGTGGGGTGGGGCAGGACAGCAAGGGGGAGGATTGGGAAGACAATAGCAGGCATGCTGG
GGATGCGGTGGGCTCTATGGCTTCTGAGGCGGAAAGAACCAGCTGGGGCTCTAGGGGGTATCCCC
[124 nt withheld, positions 1676-1799]
C
[91 nt withheld, positions 1801-1891]
A
[49 nt withheld, positions 1893-1941]
CCTTTGACGTTGGAGTCCACGTTCTTT
[37 nt withheld, positions 1969-2005]
ACCCTATCTCGGTCTATTCTTTTGATTTATAAGGGATTTTGCCGATTTCGGCCTATTGGTTAAAAAATGA
GCTGATTTAACAAAAATTTAACGCGAATTAATTCTGTGGAATGTGTGTCAGTTAGGGTGTGGAAAGTCCC
CAGGCTCCCCAGCAGGCAGAAGTATGCAAAGCATGCATCTCAATTAGTCAGCAACCAGGTGTGGAAAGTC
CCCAGGCTCCCCAGCAGGCAGAAGTATGCAAAGCATGCATCTCAATTAGTCAGCAACCATAGTCCCGCCC
CTAACTCCGCCCATCCCGCCCCTAACTCCGCCCAGTTCCGCCCATTCTCCGCCCCATGGCTGACTAATTT
TTTTTATTTATGCAGAGGCCGAGGCCGCCTCTGCCTCTGAGCTATTCCAGAAGTAGTGAGGAGGCTTTTT
TGGAGGCCTAGGCTTTTGCAAAAAGCTCCCGGGAGCTTGTATATCCATTTTCGGATCTGATCAAGAGACA
GGATGAGGATCGTTTCGCATGATTGAACAAGATGGATTGCACGCAGGTTCTCCGGCCGCTTGGGTGGAGA
GGCTATTCGGCTATGACTGGGCACAACAGACAATCGGCTGCTCTGATGCCGCCGTGTTCCGGCTGTCAGC
GCAGGGGCGCCCGGTTCTTTTTGTCAAGACCGACCTGTCCGGTGCCCTGAATGAACTGCAGGACGAGGCA
GCGCGGCTATCGTGGCTGGCCACGACGGGCGTTCCTTGCGCAGCTGTGCTCGACGTTGTCACTGAAGCGG
GAAGGGACTGGCTGCTATTGGGCGAAGTGCCGGGGCAGGATCTCCTGTCATCTCACCTTGCTCCTGCCGA
GAAAGTATCCATCATGGCTGATGCAATGCGGCGGCTGCATACGCTTGATCCGGCTACCTGCCCATTCGAC
CACCAAGCGAAACATCGCATCGAGCGAGCACGTACTCGGATGGAAGCCGGTCTTGTCGATCAGGATGATC
TGGACGAAGAGCATCAGGGGCTCGCGCCAGCCGAACTGTTCGCCAGGCTCAAGGCGCGCATGCCCGACGG
CGAGGATCTCGTCGTGACCCATGGCGATGCCTGCTTGCCGAATATCATGGTGGAAAATGGCCGCTTTTCT
GGATTCATCGACTGTGGCCGGCTGGGTGTGGCGGACCGCTATCAGGACATAGCGTTGGCTACCCGTGATA
TTGCTGAAGAGCTTGGCGGCGAATGGGCTGACCGCTTCCTCGTGCTTTACGGTATCGCCGCTCCCGATTC
GCAGCGCATCGCCTTCTATCGCCTTCTTGACGAGTTCTTCTGAGCGGGACTCTGGGGTTCGAAATGACCG
ACCAAGCGACGCCCAACCTGCCATCACGAGATTTCGATTCCACCGCCGCCTTCTATGAAAGGTTGGGCTT
CGGAATCGTTTTCCGGGACGCCGGCTGGATGATCCTCCAGCGCGGGGATCTCATGCTGGAGTTCTTCGCC
CACCCCAACTTGTTTATTGCAGCTTATAATGGTTACAAATAAAGCAATAGCATCACAAATTTCACAAATA
AAGCATTTTTTTCACTGCATTCTAGTTGTGGTTTGTCCAAACTCATCAATGTATCTTATCATGTCTGTAT
ACCGTCGACCTCTAGCTAGAGCTTGGCGTAATCATGGTCATAGCTGTTTCCTGTGTGAAATTGTTATCCG
CTCACAATTCCACACAACATACGAGCCGGAAGCATAAAGTGTAAAGCCTGGGGTGCCTAATGAGTGAGCT
AACTCACATTAATTGCGTTGCGCTCACTGCCCGCTTTCCAGTCGGGAAACCTGTCGTGCCAGCTGCATTA
ATGAATCGGCCAACGCGCGGGGAGAGGCGGTTTGCGTATTGGGCGCTCTTCCGCTTCCTCGCTCACTGAC
TCGCTGCGCTCGGTCGTTCGGCTGCGGCGAGCGGTATCAGCTCACTCAAAGGCGGTAATACGGTTATCCA
CAGAATCAGGGGATAACGCAGGAAAGAACATGTGAGCAAAAGGCCAGCAAAAGGCCAGGAACCGTAAAAA
GGCCGCGTTGCTGGCGTTTTTCCATAGGCTCCGCCCCCCTGACGAGCATCACAAAAATCGACGCTCAAGT
CAGAGGTGGCGAAACCCGACAGGACTATAAAGATACCAGGCGTTTCCCCCTGGAAGCTCCCTCGTGCGCT
CTCCTGTTCCGACCCTGCCGCTTACCGGATACCTGTCCGCCTTTCTCCCTTCGGGAAGCGTGGCGCTTTC
TCATAGCTCACGCTGTAGGTATCTCAGTTCGGTGTAGGTCGTTCGCTCCAAGCTGGGCTGTGTGCACGAA
CCCCCCGTTCAGCCCGACCGCTGCGCCTTATCCGGTAACTATCGTCTTGAGTCCAACCCGGTAAGACACG
ACTTATCGCCACTGGCAGCAGCCACTGGTAACAGGATTAGCAGAGCGAGGTATGTAGGCGGTGCTACAGA
GTTCTTGAAGTGGTGGCCTAACTACGGCTACACTAGAAGAACAGTATTTGGTATCTGCGCTCTGCTGAAG
CCAGTTACCTTCGGAAAAAGAGTTGGTAGCTCTTGATCCGGCAAACAAACCACCGCTGGTAGCGGTGGTT
TTTTTGTTTGCAAGCAGCAGATTACGCGCAGAAAAAAAGGATCTCAAGAAGATCCTTTGATCTTTTCTAC
GGGGTCTGACGCTCAGTGGAACGAAAACTCACGTTAAGGGATTTTGGTCATGAGATTATCAAAAAGGATC
TTCACCTAGATCCTTTTAAATTAAAAATGAAGTTTTAAATCAATCTAAAGTATATATGAGTAAACTTGGT
CTGACAGTTACCAATGCTTAATCAGTGAGGCACCTATCTCAGCGATCTGTCTATTTCGTTCATCCATAGT
TGCCTGACTCCCCGTCGTGTAGATAACTACGATACGGGAGGGCTTACCATCTGGCCCCAGTGCTGCAATG
ATACCGCGAGACCCACGCTCACCGACTCCAGATTTATCAGCAATAAACCAGCCAGCCGGAAGGGCCGAGC
GCAGAAGTGGTCCTGCAACTTTATCCGCCTCCATCCAGTCTATTAATTGTTGCCGGGAAGCTAGAGTAAG
TAGTTCGCCAGTTAATAGTTTGCGCAACGTTGTTGCCATTGCTACAGGCATCGTGGTGTCACGCTCGTCG
TTTGGTATGGCTTCATTCAGCTCCGGTTCCCAACGATCAAGGCGAGTTACATGATCCCCCATGTTGTGCA
AAAAAGCGGTTAGCTCCTTCGGTCCTCCGATCGTTGTCAGAAGTAAGTTGGCCGCAGTGTTATCACTCAT
GGTTATGGCAGCACTGCATAATTCTCTTACTGTCATGCCATCCGTAAGATGCTTTTCTGTGACTGGTGAG
TACTCAACCAAGTCATTCTGAGAATAGTGTATGCGGCGACCGAGTTGCTCTTGCCCGGCGTCAATACGGG
ATAATACCGCGCCACATAGCAGAACTTTAAAAGTGCTCATCATTGGAAAACGTTCTTCGGGGCGAAAACT
CTCAAGGATCTTACCGCTGTTGAGATCCAGTTCGATGTAACCCACTCGTGCACCCAACTGATCTTCAGCA
TCTTTTACTTTCACCAGCGTTTCTGGGTGAGCAAAAACAGGAAGGCAAAATGCCGCAAAAAAGGGAATAA
GGGCGACACGGAAATGTTGAATACTCATACTCTTCCTTTTTCAATATTATTGAAGCATTTATCAGGGTTA
TTGTCTCATGAGCGGATACATATTTGAATGTATTTAGAAAAATAAACAAATAGGGGTTCCGCGCACATTT
CCCCGAAAAGTGCCACCTGACGTCGACGGATCGGGAGATCTCCCGATCCCCTATGGTGCACTCTCAGTAC
AATCTGCTCTGATGCCGCATAGTTAAGCCAGTATCTGCTCCCTGCTTGTGTGTTGGAGGTCGCTGAGTAG
TGCGCGAGCAAAATTTAAGCTACAACAAGGCAAGGCTTGACCGACAATTGCATGAAGAATCTGCTTAGGG
TTAGGCGTTTTGCGCTGCTTCGCGATGTACGGGCCAGATATACGCGTTGACATTGATTATTGACTAGTTA
TTAATAGTAATCAATTACGGGGTCATTAGTTCATAGCCCATATATGGAGTTCCGCGTTACATAACTTACG
GTAAATGGCCCGCCTGGCTGACCGCCCAACGACCCCCGCCCATTGACGTCAATAATGACGTATGTTCCCA
TAGTAACGCCAATAGGGACTTTCCATTGACGTCAATGGGTGGAGTATTTACGGTAAACTGCCCACTTGGC
AGTACATCAAGTGTATCATATGCCAAGTACGCCCCCTATTGACGTCAATGACGGTAAATGGCCCGCCTGG
CATTATGCCCAGTACATGACCTTATGGGACTTTCCTACTTGGCAGTACATCTACGTATTAGTCATCGCTA
TTACCATGGTGATGCGGTTTTGGCAGTACATCAATGGGCGTGGATAGCGGTTTGACTCACGGGGATTTCC
AAGTCTCCACCCCATTGACGTCAATGGGAGTTTGTTTTGGCACCAAAATCAACGGGACTTTCCAAAATGT
CGTAACAACTCCGCCCCATTGACGCAAATGGGCGGTAGGCGTGTACGGTGGGAGGTCTATATAAGCAGAG
CTCTCTGGCTAACTAGAGAACCCACTGCTTACTGGCTTATCGAAATTAATACGACTCACTATAGGGAGAC
CCAAGCTGGCTAGCGTTTAAACTTAAGCTTGGTACCACCATGGCGGACTTCCTGCCGTCGCGGTCCGTGC
TGTCCGTGTGCTTCCCCGGCTGCCTGCTGACGAGTGGCGAGGCCGAGCAGCAACGCAAGTCCAAGGAGAT
CGACAAATGCCTGTCTCGGGAAAAGACCTATGTGAAGCGGCTGGTGAAGATCCTGCTGCTGGGCGCGGGC
GAGAGCGGCAAGTCCACCTTCCTGAAGCAGATGCGGATCATCCACGGGCAGGACTTCGACCAGCGCGCGC
GCGAGGAGTTCCGCCCCACCATCTACAGCAACGTGATCAAAGGTATGAGGGTGCTGGTTGATGCTCGAGA
GAAGCTTCATATTCCCTGGGGAGACAACTCAAACCAACAACATGGAGATAAGATGATGTCGTTTGATACC
CGGGCCCCGCGGGGATCAGGCATGGTTTCAAAGGGAGAAGAGTTGTTCACAGGGGTTGTACCGATTCTTG
TAGAACTTGACGGAGATGTCAACGGGCACAAGTTTAGTGTAAGTGGAGAAGGCGAGGGCGATGCGACCT
